>Addgene plasmid #168321 | pTL87 | addgene full sequence | sequence record 348920 | Addgene NGS Result
CGGTGCGGGCCTCTTCGCTATTACGCCAGATCCTTTTGTTGTTTCCGGGTGTACAATATGGACTTCCTCT
TTTCTGGCAACCAAACCCATACATCGGGATTCCTATAATACCTTCGTTGGTCTCCCTAACATGTAGGTGG
CGGAGGGGAGATATACAATAGAACAGATACCAGACAAGACATAATGGGCTAAACAAGACTACACCAATTA
CACTGCCTCATTGATGGTGGTACATAACGAACTAATACTGTAGCCCTAGACTTGATAGCCATCATCATAT
CGAAGTTTCACTACCCTTTTTCCATTTGCCATCTATTGAAGTAATAATAGGCGCATGCAACTTCTTTTCT
TTTTTTTTCTTTTCTCTCTCCCCCGTTGTTGTCTCACCATATCCGCAATGACAAAAAAATGATGGAAGAC
ACTAAAGGAAAAAATTAACGACAAAGACAGCACCAACAGATGTCGTTGTTCCAGAGCTGATGAGGGGTAT
CTCGAAGCACACGAAACTTTTTCCTTCCTTCATTCACGCACACTACTCTCTAATGAGCAACGGTATACGG
CCTTCCTTCCAGTTACTTGAATTTGAAATAAAAAAAAGTTTGCTGTCTTGCTATCAAGTATAAATAGACC
TGCAATTATTAATCTTTTGTTTCCTCGTCATTGTTCTCGTTCCCTTTCTTCCTTGTTTCTTTTTCTGCAC
AATATTTCAAGCTATACCAAGCATACAATCAACTCCAAGCTTGAAGCAAGCCTCCTGAAAGATGAAGCTA
CTGTCTTCTATCGAACAAGCATGCGATATTTGCCGACTTAAAAAGCTCAAGTGCTCCAAAGAAAAACCGA
AGTGCGCCAAGTGTCTGAAGAACAACTGGGAGTGTCGCTACTCTCCCAAAACCAAAAGGTCTCCGCTGAC
TAGGGCACATCTGACAGAAGTGGAATCAAGGCTAGAAAGACTGGAACAGCTATTTCTACTGATTTTTCCT
CGAGAAGACCTTGACATGATTTTGAAAATGGATTCTTTACAGGATATAAAAGCATTGTTAACAGGATTAT
TTGTACAAGATAATGTGAATAAAGATGCCGTCACAGATAGATTGGCTTCAGTGGAGACTGATATGCCTCT
AACATTGAGACAGCATAGAATAAGTGCGACATCATCATCGGAAGAGAGTAGTAACAAAGGTCAAAGACAG
TTGACTGTATCGCCGGAATTTGTAATACGACTCACTATAGGGCGAGCCGCCATCATGGAGGAGCAGAAGC
TGATCTCAGAGGAGGACCTGCATATGGCCATGGAGGCCGAATTCAAACTGGTGAAAATCCAGAATCACGT
GCTGCGCGTGAACATCCATTGCGATGGCTGCAAGCACAAGGTGAAGAAGCTGCTGCAGAAGATCGAAGGT
GTGTATAGCGTGGCCATCGATGTGGACAACCACAAAGTGAGCGTGACCGGTGATGTGGATGCCGAAACCC
TGATTCGCAAACTGACCCGCGGTGGTAAACATGCCGAACTGTGGACCCAGCAGAAAGGTGGTGGTGGCAA
CCAGGGCCATAAAGGCAATAACCAGCAGAAATAAGGATCCGTCGACCTGCAGCGGCCGCATAACTAGCAT
AACCCCTTGGGGCCTCTAAACGGGTCTTGAGGGGTTTTTTGCGCGCTTGCAGCCAAGCTAATTCCGGGCG
AATTTCTTATGATTTATGATTTTTATTATTAAATAAGTTATAAAAAAAATAAGTGTATACAAATTTTAAA
GTGACTCTTAGGTTTTAAAACGAAAATTCTTATTCTTGAGTAACTCTTTCCTGTAGGTCAGGTTGCTTTC
TCAGGTATAGCATGAGGTCGCTCTTATTGACCACACCTCTACCGGCATGCAAGCTTGGCGTAATCATGGT
CATAGCTGTTTCCTGTGTGAAATTGTTATCCGCTCACAATTCCACACAACATACGAGCCGGAAGCATAAA
GTGTAAAGCCTGGGGTGCCTAATGAGTGAGCTAACTCACATTAATTGCGTTGCGCTCACTGCCCGCTTTC
CAGTCGGGAAACCTGTCGTGCCAGCTGCATTAATGAATCGGCCAACGCGCGGGGAGAGGCGGTTTGCGTA
TTGGGCGCTCTTCCGCTTCCTCGCTCACTGACTCGCTGCGCTCGGTCGTTCGGCTGCGGCGAGCGGTATC
AGCTCACTCAAAGGCGGTAATACGGTTATCCACAGAATCAGGGGATAACGCAGGAAAGAACATGTGAGCA
AAAGGCCAGCAAAAGGCCAGGAACCGTAAAAAGGCCGCGTTGCTGGCGTTTTTCCATAGGCTCCGCCCCC
CTGACGAGCATCACAAAAATCGACGCTCAAGTCAGAGGTGGCGAAACCCGACAGGACTATAAAGATACCA
GGCGTTTCCCCCTGGAAGCTCCCTCGTGCGCTCTCCTGTTCCGACCCTGCCGCTTACCGGATACCTGTCC
GCCTTTCTCCCTTCGGGAAGCGTGGCGCTTTCTCATAGCTCACGCTGTAGGTATCTCAGTTCGGTGTAGG
TCGTTCGCTCCAAGCTGGGCTGTGTGCACGAACCCCCCGTTCAGCCCGACCGCTGCGCCTTATCCGGTAA
CTATCGTCTTGAGTCCAACCCGGTAAGACACGACTTATCGCCACTGGCAGCAGCCACTGGTAACAGGATT
AGCAGAGCGAGGTATGTAGGCGGTGCTACAGAGTTCTTGAAGTGGTGGCCTAACTACGGCTACACTAGAA
GAACAGTATTTGGTATCTGCGCTCTGCTGAAGCCAGTTACCTTCGGAAAAAGAGTTGGTAGCTCTTGATC
CGGCAAACAAACCACCGCTGGTAGCGGTGGTTTTTTTGTTTGCAAGCAGCAGATTACGCGCAGAAAAAAA
GGATCTCAAGAAGATCCTTTGATCTTTTCTACGGGGTCTGACGCTCAGTGGAACGAAAACTCACGTTAAG
GGATTTTGGTCATGAGATTATCAAAAAGGATCTTCACCTAGATCCTTTTAAATTAAAAATGAAGTTTTAA
ATCAATCTAAAGTATATATGAGTAACCTGAGGCTATGGCAGGGCCTGCCGCCCCGACGTTGGCTGCGAGC
CCTGGGCCTTCACCCGAACTTGGGGGGTGGGGTGGGGAAAAGGAAGAAACGCGGGCGTATTGGCCCCAAT
GGGGTCTCGGTGGGGTATCGACAGAGTGCCAGCCCTGGGACCGAACCCCGCGTTTATGAACAAACGACCC
AACACCGTGCGTTTTATTCTGTCTTTTTATTGCCGTCATAGCGCGGGTTCCTTCCGGTATTGTCTCCTTC
CGTGTTTCAGTTAGCCTCCCCCTAGGGTGGGCGAAGAACTCCAGCATGAGATCCCCGCGCTGGAGGATCA
TCCAGCCGGCGTCCCGGAAAACGATTCCGAAGCCCAACCTTTCATAGAAGGCGGCGGTGGAATCGAAATC
TCGTGATGGCAGGTTGGGCGTCGCTTGGTCGGTCATTTCGAACCCCAGAGTCCCGCTCAGAAGAACTCGT
CAAGAAGGCGATAGAAGGCGATGCGCTGCGAATCGGGAGCGGCGATACCGTAAAGCACGAGGAAGCGGTC
AGCCCATTCGCCGCCAAGCTCTTCAGCAATATCACGGGTAGCCAACGCTATGTCCTGATAGCGGTCCGCC
ACACCCAGCCGGCCACAGTCGATGAATCCAGAAAAGCGGCCATTTTCCACCATGATATTCGGCAAGCAGG
CATCGCCATGAGTCACGACGAGATCCTCGCCGTCGGGCATGCTCGCCTTGAGCCTGGCGAACAGTTCGGC
TGGCGCGAGCCCCTGATGCTCTTCGTCCAGATCATCCTGATCGACAAGACCGGCTTCCATCCGAGTACGT
GCTCGCTCGATGCGATGTTTCGCTTGGTGGTCGAATGGGCAGGTAGCCGGATCAAGCGTATGCAGCCGCC
GCATTGCATCAGCCATGATGGATACTTTCTCGGCAGGAGCAAGGTGAGATGACAGGAGATCCTGCCCCGG
CACTTCGCCCAATAGCAGCCAGTCCCTTCCCGCTTCAGTGACAACGTCGAGCACAGCTGCGCAAGGAACG
CCCGTCGTGGCCAGCCACGATAGCCGCGCTGCCTCGTCTTGCAGTTCATTCAGGGCACCGGACAGGTCGG
TCTTGACAAAAAGAACCGGGCGCCCCTGCGCTGACAGCCGGAACACGGCGGCATCAGAGCAGCCGATTGT
CTGTTGTGCCCAGTCATAGCCGAATAGCCTCTCCACCCAAGCGGCCGGAGAACCTGCGTGCAATCCATCT
TGTTCAATCATACTCTTCCTTTTTCAATATTATTGAAGCATTTATCAGGGTTATTGTCTCATGAGCGGAT
ACATATTTGAATGTATTTAGAAAAATAAACAAATAGGGGTTCCGCGCACATTTCCCCGAAAAGTGCCACC
TGAACGAAGCATCTGTGCTTCATTTTGTAGAACAAAAATGCAACGCGAGAGCGCTAATTTTTCAAACAAA
GAATCTGAGCTGCATTTTTACAGAACAGAAATGCAACGCGAAAGCGCTATTTTACCAACGAAGAATCTGT
GCTTCATTTTTGTAAAACAAAAATGCAACGCGAGAGCGCTAATTTTTCAAACAAAGAATCTGAGCTGCAT
TTTTACAGAACAGAAATGCAACGCGAGAGCGCTATTTTACCAACAAAGAATCTATACTTCTTTTTTGTTC
TACAAAAATGCATCCCGAGAGCGCTATTTTTCTAACAAAGCATCTTAGATTACTTTTTTTCTCCTTTGTG
CGCTCTATAATGCAGTCTCTTGATAACTTTTTGCACTGTAGGTCCGTTAAGGTTAGAAGAAGGCTACTTT
GGTGTCTATTTTCTCTTCCATAAAAAAAGCCTGACTCCACTTCCCGCGTTTACTGATTACTAGCGAAGCT
GCGGGTGCATTTTTTCAAGATAAAGGCATCCCCGATTATATTCTATACCGATGTGGATTGCGCATACTTT
GTGAACAGAAAGTGATAGCGTTGATGATTCTTCATTGGTCAGAAAATTATGAACGGTTTCTTCTATTTTG
TCTCTATATACTACGTATAGGAAATGTTTACATTTTCGTATTGTTTTCGATTCACTCTATGAATAGTTCT
TACTACAATTTTTTTGTCTAAAGAGTAATACTAGAGATAAACATAAAAAATGTAGAGGTCGAGTTTAGAT
GCAAGTTCAAGGAGCGAAAGGTGGATGGGTAGGTTATATAGGGATATAGCACAGAGATATATAGCAAAGA
GATACTTTTGAGCAATGTTTGTGGAAGCGGTATTCGCAATATTTTAGTAGCTCGTTACAGTCCGGTGCGT
TTTTGGTTTTTTGAAAGTGCGTCTTCAGAGCGCTTTTGGTTTTCAAAAGCGCTCTGAAGTTCCTATACTT
TCTAGAGAATAGGAACTTCGGAATAGGAACTTCAAAGCGTTTCCGAAAACGAGCGCTTCCGAAAATGCAA
CGCGAGCTGCGCACATACAGCTCACTGTTCACGTCGCACCTATATCTGCGTGTTGCCTGTATATATATAT
ACATGAGAAGAACGGCATAGTGCGTGTTTATGCTTAAATGCGTACTTATATGCGTCTATTTATGTAGGAT
GAAAGGTAGTCTAGTACCTCCTGTGATATTATCCCATTCCATGCGGGGTATCGTATGCTTCCTTCAGCAC
TACCCTTTAGCTGTTCTATATGCTGCCACTCCTCAATTGGATTAGTCTCATCCTTCAATGCTATCATTTC
CTTTGATATTGGATCATACTAAGAAACCATTATTATCATGACATTAACCTATAAAAATAGGCGTATCACG
AGGCCCTTTCGTCTCGCGCGTTTCGGTGATGACGGTGAAAACCTCTGACACATGCAGCTCCCGGAGACGG
TCACAGCTTGTCTGTAAGCGGATGCCGGGAGCAGACAAGCCCGTCAGGGCGCGTCAGCGGGTGTTGGCGG
GTGTCGGGGCTGGCTTAACTATGCGGCATCAGAGCAGATTGTACTGAGAGTGCACCATAGATCAACGACA
TTACTATATATATAATATAGGAAGCATTTAATAGAACAGCATCGTAATATATGTGTACTTTGCAGTTATG
ACGCCAGATGGCAGTAGTGGAAGATATTCTTTATTGAAAAATAGCTTGTCACCTTACGTACAATCTTGAT
CCGGAGCTTTTCTTTTTTTGCCGATTAAGAATTAATTCGGTCGAAAAAAGAAAAGGAGAGGGCCAAGAGG
GAGGGCATTGGTGACTATTGAGCACGTGAGTATACGTGATTAAGCACACAAAGGCAGCTTGGAGTATGTC
TGTTATTAATTTCACAGGTAGTTCTGGTCCATTGGTGAAAGTTTGCGGCTTGCAGAGCACAGAGGCCGCA
GAATGTGCTCTAGATTCCGATGCTGACTTGCTGGGTATTATATGTGTGCCCAATAGAAAGAGAACAATTG
ACCCGGTTATTGCAAGGAAAATTTCAAGTCTTGTAAAAGCATATAAAAATAGTTCAGGCACTCCGAAATA
CTTGGTTGGCGTGTTTCGTAATCAACCTAAGGAGGATGTTTTGGCTCTGGTCAATGATTACGGCATTGAT
ATCGTCCAACTGCATGGAGATGAGTCGTGGCAAGAATACCAAGAGTTCCTCGGTTTGCCAGTTATTAAAA
GACTCGTATTTCCAAAAGACTGCAACATACTACTCAGTGCAGCTTCACAGAAACCTCATTCGTTTATTCC
CTTGTTTGATTCAGAAGCAGGTGGGACAGGTGAACTTTTGGATTGGAACTCGATTTCTGACTGGGTTGGA
AGGCAAGAGAGCCCCGAAAGCTTACATTTTATGTTAGCTGGTGGACTGACGCCAGAAAATGTTGGTGATG
CGCTTAGATTAAATGGCGTTATTGGTGTTGATGTAAGCGGAGGTGTGGAGACAAATGGTGTAAAAGACTC
TAACAAAATAGCAAATTTCGTCAAAAATGCTAAGAAATAGGTTATTACTGAGTAGTATTTATTTAAGTAT
TGTTTGTGCACTTGCCGATCTATGCGGTGTGAAATACCGCACAGATGCGTAAGGAGAAAATACCGCATCA
GGAAATTGTAAGCGTTAATATTTTGTTAAAATTCGCGTTAAATTTTTGTTAAATCAGCTCATTTTTTAAC
CAATAGGCCGAAATCGGCAAAATCCCTTATAAATCAAAAGAATAGACCGAGATAGGGT
[37 nt withheld, positions 7199-7235]
AAAGAACGTGGACTCCAACGTCAAAGG
[49 nt withheld, positions 7263-7311]
T
[91 nt withheld, positions 7313-7403]
G
[124 nt withheld, positions 7405-7528]
CCATTCGCCATTCAGGCTGCGCAACTGTTGGGAAGGGCGAT
Features (pLannotate 1.2.2; 24 found; start..end, strand, type, name):
     30..734     +  promoter       ADH1 promoter: S. cerevisiae ADH1; promoter for alcohol dehydrogenase 1
    762..1202    +  CDS            GAL4 DNA binding domain: DNA binding domain of the GAL4 transcriptional activator; Saccharomyces cerevisiae GAL4 (truncated)
   1213..1231    +  promoter       T7 promoter: promoter for bacteriophage T7 RNA polymerase
   1284..1580    +  CDS            HIPP37 (fragment): HIP37_ARATH - Experimental evidence at transcript level: Swiss-Prot protein existence level 2. Heavy-metal-binding protein. From Arabidopsis thaliana (Mouse-ear cress).
   1604..1651    +  terminator     T7 terminator: transcription terminator for bacteriophage T7 RNA polymerase
   1678..1865    +  terminator     ADH1 terminator: S. cerevisiae ADH1; transcription terminator for the S. cerevisiae alcohol dehydrogenase 1 (ADH1) gene
   1913..1929    -  protein_bind   lac operator: The lac repressor binds to the lac operator to inhibit transcription in E. coli. This inhibition can be relieved by adding lactose or isopropyl-β-D-thiogalactopyranoside (IPTG). lac repressor encoded by lacI
   1937..1967    -  promoter       lac promoter: promoter for the E. coli lac operon
   1982..2003    -  protein_bind   CAP binding site: CAP binding activates transcription in the presence of cAMP. E. coli catabolite activator protein
   2016..2108    -  CDS            lacI (fragment): lac repressor; lacI; The lac repressor binds to the lac operator to inhibit transcription in E. coli. This inhibition can be relieved by adding lactose or isopropyl-β-D-thiogalactopyranoside (IPTG).
   2291..2879    -  rep_origin     ori: high-copy-number ColE1/pMB1/pBR322/pUC origin of replication
   3101..3117    +  polyA_signal   bGH poly(A) signal (fragment): bovine growth hormone polyadenylation signal
   3208..3255    -  polyA_signal   HSV TK poly(A) signal: herpes simplex virus thymidine kinase polyadenylation signal (Cole and Stacy, 1985)
   3314..3466    -  CDS            ble (fragment): BLE_KLEPN - Experimental evidence at protein level: Swiss-Prot protein existence level 1. Binding protein with a strong affinity to the bleomycin family of antibiotics. Binds to CL990; an antimitotic-antibiotic compound. From Klebsiella pneumoniae.
   3487..4281    -  CDS            NeoR/KanR: aminoglycoside phosphotransferase from Tn5; aph(3')-II (or nptII); confers resistance to neomycin, kanamycin, and G418 (Geneticin®)
   4282..4386    -  promoter       AmpR promoter: bla
   4413..5755    -  rep_origin     2μ ori: yeast 2μ plasmid origin of replication
   5823..5858    +  CDS            rop (fragment): Rop protein, which maintains plasmids at low copy number; rop
   5960..6009    +  misc_feature   bom (fragment): basis of mobility region from pBR322
   6148..6295    +  promoter       TRP1 promoter: S. cerevisiae TRP1
   6296..6970    +  CDS            TRP1: phosphoribosylanthranilate isomerase, required for tryptophan biosynthesis; S. cerevisiae TRP1; yeast auxotrophic marker
   7021..7072    +  misc_feature   bom (fragment): basis of mobility region from pBR322
   7100..7528    -  rep_origin     f1 ori (sequence partly withheld): f1 bacteriophage origin of replication; arrow indicates direction of (+) strand synthesis
   7532..29      -  CDS            lacZα (fragment) (across the origin): LacZα fragment of β-galactosidase; lacZ fragment
