[The description below was written by a language model from this plasmid's Addgene catalogue record and pLannotate feature annotations shown in this document.]
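Description:
pTL87 is a yeast two-hybrid bait plasmid built on the pGBKT7 backbone, a yeast expression shuttle vector of about 7.6 kb. In E. coli it replicates from a high-copy ColE1/pUC-type origin and is selected with kanamycin through the Tn5 aminoglycoside phosphotransferase gene (NeoR/KanR), which is driven by the AmpR (bla) promoter. In Saccharomyces cerevisiae it is maintained episomally by the 2μ origin and selected by tryptophan prototrophy through the TRP1 marker with its own promoter. An f1 origin is also present, along with several small backbone remnants (lac promoter/operator, lacZα, lacI, rop, bom and ble fragments) that have no evident functional role.

The expression cassette uses the yeast ADH1 promoter to drive the GAL4 DNA-binding domain, followed by the insert and then the T7 and ADH1 terminators. A T7 promoter sits between the GAL4 domain and the insert, which in this backbone allows in vitro transcription of the insert on its own without the GAL4 portion. The insert is recorded as Si514774858 from Setaria italica (foxtail millet). It spans roughly 300 bp, and the automated annotation matches it to a fragment of an Arabidopsis HIPP-family heavy-metal-binding protein, suggesting that it encodes a heavy-metal-associated domain protein or domain, although the record does not describe it further. The cloning method is not stated.

As a GAL4 DNA-binding domain fusion, the construct would be paired with an activation-domain prey plasmid to test protein–protein interactions by reporter activation in yeast. The associated publication concerns how a conserved blast fungus effector binds host target proteins, which is consistent with this Setaria protein being tested as a candidate host target.
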