Addgene plasmid #168321: pTL87
Purpose: pGBKT7 yeast two-hybrid plasmid
Depositing lab: Sophien Kamoun. Depositing organization: Sainsbury Laboratory, Norwich. Publication: A single amino acid polymorphism in a conserved effector of the multihost blast fungus pathogen expands host-target binding spectrum. Bentham AR, Petit-Houdenot Y, Win J, Chuma I, Terauchi R, Banfield MJ, Kamoun S, Langner T. PLoS Pathog. 2021 Nov 10;17(11):e1009957. doi: 10.1371/journal.ppat.1009957. eCollection 2021 Nov. PubMed 34758051.
Backbone
  Vector backbone: pGBKT7
  Vector type: Yeast Expression
Growth in bacteria
  Bacterial resistance: Kanamycin, 50 μg/mL
  Growth temperature: 37°C
  Growth strain: DH5alpha
  Copy number: High Copy
Gene/Insert
  Gene/Insert name: Si514774858
  Species: Setaria italica
  Cloning method: Unknown
Terms and licenses: Academic/Nonprofit Terms; Industry Terms: Not Available to Industry
How to cite: pTL87 was a gift from Sophien Kamoun (Addgene plasmid # 168321 ; http://n2t.net/addgene:168321 ; RRID:Addgene_168321)
