>Addgene plasmid #168321 | pTL87 | depositor partial sequence | sequence record 326421 | insert
GAATTCAAACTGGTGAAAATCCAGAATCACGTGCTGCGCGTGAACATCCATTGCGATGGCTGCAAGCACA
AGGTGAAGAAGCTGCTGCAGAAGATCGAAGGTGTGTATAGCGTGGCCATCGATGTGGACAACCACAAAGT
GAGCGTGACCGGTGATGTGGATGCCGAAACCCTGATTCGCAAACTGACCCGCGGTGGTAAACATGCCGAA
CTGTGGACCCAGCAGAAAGGTGGTGGTGGCAACCAGGGCCATAAAGGCAATAACCAGCAGAAATAAGGAT
CC
